Addgene plasmid #99255: pGLACTE-HT51-10
Purpose: Contains expanded CGG repeats (98 repeats with 2 AGG interruptions) within the 5'UTR of FMR1. To generate capillary electrophoresis size standards.
Depositing lab: Karen Usdin. Depositing organization: National Institute of Diabetes & Digestive & Kidney Diseases (NIDDK). Publication: Improved Assays for AGG Interruptions in Fragile X Premutation Carriers. Hayward BE, Usdin K. J Mol Diagn. 2017 Nov;19(6):828-835. doi: 10.1016/j.jmoldx.2017.06.008. Epub 2017 Aug 14. PubMed 28818679.
Backbone
  Vector backbone: pGL3
  Total vector size (bp): 4945
Growth in bacteria
  Bacterial resistance: Ampicillin, 100 μg/mL
  Growth temperature: 37°C
  Growth strain: NEB Stable
  Copy number: High Copy
Gene/Insert
  Gene/Insert name: FMR1
  Species: H. sapiens (human)
  Insert size (bp): 554
  Entrez Gene: FMR1 (a.k.a. FMRP, FRAXA, POF, POF1)
  Tag / fusion protein: eGFP
  Cloning method: Gibson Cloning
  Sequencing primers: 5′ ATAAGCTTTAGGCGTGTACGG; 3′ cgctgaacttgtggccgttta
Terms and licenses: Academic/Nonprofit Terms; Industry Terms: Not Available to Industry
Depositor comments: The CGG repeats are moderately unstable in prolonged bacterial culture at 37C. Upon receipt select several colonies, grow up overnight and immediately use to make glycerol stocks and verify insert size. For large scale preparations inoculate directly from the glycerol stock and culture for ~10 hours.
How to cite: pGLACTE-HT51-10 was a gift from Karen Usdin (Addgene plasmid # 99255 ; http://n2t.net/addgene:99255 ; RRID:Addgene_99255)
