[The description below was written by a language model from this plasmid's Addgene catalogue record and pLannotate feature annotations shown in this document.]
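Description:
pGLACTE-HT51-10 is a 4,945 bp, high-copy bacterial plasmid built on a pGL3 backbone. It carries a 554 bp human FMR1 segment, inserted by Gibson cloning, that spans the 5'UTR with an expanded CGG tract of 98 repeats interrupted by two AGGs. It replicates in E. coli from a ColE1/pUC-type origin and is selected with ampicillin through the AmpR (β-lactamase) gene and its own promoter. An f1 phage origin is also present, along with short remnants of a tetracycline resistance gene and lacZα that appear to be non-functional leftovers from earlier cloning steps.

In the annotated sequence, the FMR1 segment sits downstream of a partial Tet-responsive TRE3G-type promoter and upstream of an EGFP coding sequence, which is followed by a multiple cloning site and an SV40 polyadenylation signal. This layout resembles a mammalian reporter cassette in which the repeat-containing 5'UTR precedes EGFP, listed in the record as the tag or fusion partner. A minimal φC31 attB site lies upstream of the cassette and could in principle support integrase-mediated genomic insertion, but the record does not describe such a use. The run of short tandem hits labelled "chicken β-actin promoter (fragment)" falls where the CGG tract is expected. These hits are most likely annotation artefacts from matches between the GC-rich repeat and that promoter, not real promoter elements.

The stated purpose is to provide a template of defined repeat length and AGG pattern for generating capillary electrophoresis size standards, in the context of assays for AGG interruptions in fragile X premutation carriers. The depositor notes that the repeats are moderately unstable during prolonged bacterial culture, so the insert size should be verified after propagation.
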