Features (pLannotate 1.2.2; 27 found; start..end, strand, type, name):
      1..127     +  CDS            TcR (fragment): tetracycline efflux protein; tet; confers resistance to tetracycline
    307..895     -  rep_origin     ori: high-copy-number ColE1/pMB1/pBR322/pUC origin of replication
   1066..1926    -  CDS            AmpR: β-lactamase; bla; confers resistance to ampicillin, carbenicillin, and related antibiotics
   1927..2031    -  promoter       AmpR promoter: bla
   2058..2486    +  rep_origin     f1 ori (sequence partly withheld): f1 bacteriophage origin of replication; arrow indicates direction of (+) strand synthesis
   2518..2585    -  CDS            lacZα (fragment): LacZα fragment of β-galactosidase; lacZ fragment
   2762..2795    +  protein_bind   attB: minimal attB site for the φC31 integrase (Groth et al., 2000) phage φC31 integrase
   3000..3326    +  promoter       TRE3GV promoter (fragment): 3rd-generation Tet-responsive promoter that can be activated by binding of Tet-On® 3G, optimized for retroviral and lentiviral vectors
   3457..3474    +  promoter       chicken β-actin promoter (fragment): contains a 21-bp deletion relative to the standard chicken β-actin promoter
   3482..3501    +  promoter       chicken β-actin promoter (fragment): contains a 21-bp deletion relative to the standard chicken β-actin promoter
   3512..3531    +  promoter       chicken β-actin promoter (fragment): contains a 21-bp deletion relative to the standard chicken β-actin promoter
   3532..3549    +  promoter       chicken β-actin promoter (fragment): contains a 21-bp deletion relative to the standard chicken β-actin promoter
   3550..3567    +  promoter       chicken β-actin promoter (fragment): contains a 21-bp deletion relative to the standard chicken β-actin promoter
   3568..3585    +  promoter       chicken β-actin promoter (fragment): contains a 21-bp deletion relative to the standard chicken β-actin promoter
   3586..3603    +  promoter       chicken β-actin promoter (fragment): contains a 21-bp deletion relative to the standard chicken β-actin promoter
   3604..3621    +  promoter       chicken β-actin promoter (fragment): contains a 21-bp deletion relative to the standard chicken β-actin promoter
   3622..3639    +  promoter       chicken β-actin promoter (fragment): contains a 21-bp deletion relative to the standard chicken β-actin promoter
   3640..3657    +  promoter       chicken β-actin promoter (fragment): contains a 21-bp deletion relative to the standard chicken β-actin promoter
   3658..3675    +  promoter       chicken β-actin promoter (fragment): contains a 21-bp deletion relative to the standard chicken β-actin promoter
   3676..3693    +  promoter       chicken β-actin promoter (fragment): contains a 21-bp deletion relative to the standard chicken β-actin promoter
   3694..3711    +  promoter       chicken β-actin promoter (fragment): contains a 21-bp deletion relative to the standard chicken β-actin promoter
   3712..3729    +  promoter       chicken β-actin promoter (fragment): contains a 21-bp deletion relative to the standard chicken β-actin promoter
   3730..3747    +  promoter       chicken β-actin promoter (fragment): contains a 21-bp deletion relative to the standard chicken β-actin promoter
   3890..4606    +  CDS            EGFP: EGFP is a basic (constitutively fluorescent) green fluorescent protein published in 1996, derived from Aequorea victoria. It is reported to be a rapidly-maturing weak dimer with moderate acid sensitivity.
   4607..4672    +  misc_feature   MCS: multiple cloning site
   4689..4773    +  CDS            large T antigen (fragment): large T antigen from SV40 (simian virus 40)
   4796..4917    +  polyA_signal   SV40 poly(A) signal: SV40 polyadenylation signal
>Addgene plasmid #99255 | pGLACTE-HT51-10 | depositor full sequence | sequence record 181639 | pGLACTE-HT51-10 sequence 4945 bps
CCGATGCCCTTGAGAGCCTTCAACCCAGTCAGCTCCTTCCGGTGGGCGCGGGGCATGACTATCGTCGCCG
CACTTATGACTGTCTTCTTTATCATGCAACTCGTAGGACAGGTGCCGGCAGCGCTCTTCCGCTTCCTCGC
TCACTGACTCGCTGCGCTCGGTCGTTCGGCTGCGGCGAGCGGTATCAGCTCACTCAAAGGCGGTAATACG
GTTATCCACAGAATCAGGGGATAACGCAGGAAAGAACATGTGAGCAAAAGGCCAGCAAAAGGCCAGGAAC
CGTAAAAAGGCCGCGTTGCTGGCGTTTTTCCATAGGCTCCGCCCCCCTGACGAGCATCACAAAAATCGAC
GCTCAAGTCAGAGGTGGCGAAACCCGACAGGACTATAAAGATACCAGGCGTTTCCCCCTGGAAGCTCCCT
CGTGCGCTCTCCTGTTCCGACCCTGCCGCTTACCGGATACCTGTCCGCCTTTCTCCCTTCGGGAAGCGTG
GCGCTTTCTCATAGCTCACGCTGTAGGTATCTCAGTTCGGTGTAGGTCGTTCGCTCCAAGCTGGGCTGTG
TGCACGAACCCCCCGTTCAGCCCGACCGCTGCGCCTTATCCGGTAACTATCGTCTTGAGTCCAACCCGGT
AAGACACGACTTATCGCCACTGGCAGCAGCCACTGGTAACAGGATTAGCAGAGCGAGGTATGTAGGCGGT
GCTACAGAGTTCTTGAAGTGGTGGCCTAACTACGGCTACACTAGAAGAACAGTATTTGGTATCTGCGCTC
TGCTGAAGCCAGTTACCTTCGGAAAAAGAGTTGGTAGCTCTTGATCCGGCAAACAAACCACCGCTGGTAG
CGGTGGTTTTTTTGTTTGCAAGCAGCAGATTACGCGCAGAAAAAAAGGATCTCAAGAAGATCCTTTGATC
TTTTCTACGGGGTCTGACGCTCAGTGGAACGAAAACTCACGTTAAGGGATTTTGGTCATGAGATTATCAA
AAAGGATCTTCACCTAGATCCTTTTAAATTAAAAATGAAGTTTTAAATCAATCTAAAGTATATATGAGTA
AACTTGGTCTGACAGTTACCAATGCTTAATCAGTGAGGCACCTATCTCAGCGATCTGTCTATTTCGTTCA
TCCATAGTTGCCTGACTCCCCGTCGTGTAGATAACTACGATACGGGAGGGCTTACCATCTGGCCCCAGTG
CTGCAATGATACCGCGAGACCCACGCTCACCGGCTCCAGATTTATCAGCAATAAACCAGCCAGCCGGAAG
GGCCGAGCGCAGAAGTGGTCCTGCAACTTTATCCGCCTCCATCCAGTCTATTAATTGTTGCCGGGAAGCT
AGAGTAAGTAGTTCGCCAGTTAATAGTTTGCGCAACGTTGTTGCCATTGCTACAGGCATCGTGGTGTCAC
GCTCGTCGTTTGGTATGGCTTCATTCAGCTCCGGTTCCCAACGATCAAGGCGAGTTACATGATCCCCCAT
GTTGTGCAAAAAAGCGGTTAGCTCCTTCGGTCCTCCGATCGTTGTCAGAAGTAAGTTGGCCGCAGTGTTA
TCACTCATGGTTATGGCAGCACTGCATAATTCTCTTACTGTCATGCCATCCGTAAGATGCTTTTCTGTGA
CTGGTGAGTACTCAACCAAGTCATTCTGAGAATAGTGTATGCGGCGACCGAGTTGCTCTTGCCCGGCGTC
AATACGGGATAATACCGCGCCACATAGCAGAACTTTAAAAGTGCTCATCATTGGAAAACGTTCTTCGGGG
CGAAAACTCTCAAGGATCTTACCGCTGTTGAGATCCAGTTCGATGTAACCCACTCGTGCACCCAACTGAT
CTTCAGCATCTTTTACTTTCACCAGCGTTTCTGGGTGAGCAAAAACAGGAAGGCAAAATGCCGCAAAAAA
GGGAATAAGGGCGACACGGAAATGTTGAATACTCATACTCTTCCTTTTTCAATATTATTGAAGCATTTAT
CAGGGTTATTGTCTCATGAGCGGATACATATTTGAATGTATTTAGAAAAATAAACAAATAGGGGTTCCGC
GCACATTTCCCCGAAAAGTGCCACCTG
[124 nt withheld, positions 2058-2181]
C
[91 nt withheld, positions 2183-2273]
A
[49 nt withheld, positions 2275-2323]
CCTTTGACGTTGGAGTCCACGTTCTTT
[37 nt withheld, positions 2351-2387]
ACCCTATCTCGGTCTATTCTTTTGATTTATAAGGGATTTTGCCGATTTCGGCCTATTGGTTAAAAAATGA
GCTGATTTAACAAAAATTTAACGCGAATTTTAACAAAATATTAACGCTTACAATTTGCCATTCGCCATTC
AGGCTGCGCAACTGTTGGGAAGGGCGATCGGTGCGGGCCTCTTCGCTATTACGCCAGCCCAAGCTACCAT
GATAAGTAAGTAATATTAAGGTACGGGAGGTACTTGGAGCGGCCGCGGTCAGGACCTTTTATATCGGCCT
CTATAGTCTCATCTCTTGGTCTCGGCTGTGTTCGGTGGGACGCTTGCGATTTGCTGATATGTAATTTCAA
GTTATTCTCGAAGCCGCGGTGCGGGTGCCAGGGCGTGCCCTTGGGCTCCCCGGGCGCGTACTCCACCTCA
CCCATTTCATTTTGGGGTTGCTAATGCGCGTAGGATACAGAGAGCCAGCTCTCACGATAGCCGTAAGTTT
TTGCGCCTATGCCCAAGTATGACGCACTTCGTTTCCGTGGCCACCAGGGGGCGCCGGTGGCCGCCAGGGG
GCACCGGTGGCCACCAGGGGGCGCCTGAGGCTTTCGTCTTCAAGAATTCCTCGAGTTTACTCCCTATCAG
TGATAGAGAACGTATGAAGAGTTTACTCCCTATCAGTGATAGAGAACGTATGCAGACTTTACTCCCTATC
AGTGATAGAGAACGTATAAGGAGTTTACTCCCTATCAGTGATAGAGAACGTATGACCAGTTTACTCCCTA
TCAGTGATAGAGAACGTATCTACAGTTTACTCCCTATCAGTGATAGAGAACGTATATCCAGTTTACTCCC
TATCAGTGATAGAGAACGTATAAGCTTTAGGCGTGTACGGTGGGCGCCTATAAAAGCAGAGCTCGTTTAG
TGAACCGTCAGATCGCCTGGAGCAATTCCGGCGCGCCGCTCAGCTCCGTTTCGGTTTCACTTCCGGTGGA
GGGCCGCCTCTGAGCGGGCGGCGGGCCGACGGCGAGCGCGGGCGGCGGCGGTGACGGAGGCGCCGCTGCC
AGGGGGCGTGCGGCAGCGCGGCGGCGGCGGCGGCGGCGGCGGCGGAGGCGGCGGCGGCGGCGGCGGCGGC
GGCGGAGGCGGCGGCGGCGGCGGCGGCGGCGGCGGCGGCGGCGGCGGCGGCGGCGGCGGCGGCGGCGGCG
GCGGCGGCGGCGGCGGCGGCGGCGGCGGCGGCGGCGGCGGCGGCGGCGGCGGCGGCGGCGGCGGCGGCGG
CGGCGGCGGCGGCGGCGGCGGCGGCGGCGGCGGCGGCGGCGGCGGCGGCGGCGGCGGCGGCGGCGGCGGC
GGCGGCGGCGGCGGCGGCGGCGGCGGCGGCGGCTGGGCCTCGAGCGCCCGCAGCCCACCTCTCGGGGGCG
GGCTCCCGGCGCTAGCAGGGCTGAAGAGAAGATGGAGGAGCTGGTGGTGGAAGTGCGGGGCTCCAATGGA
GCTTCTACAAGGCATTTGTAAAGGATGTTCCCATGGTGAGCAAGGGCGAGGAGCTGTTCACCGGGGTGGT
GCCCATCCTGGTCGAGCTGGACGGCGACGTAAACGGCCACAAGTTCAGCGTGTCCGGCGAGGGCGAGGGC
GATGCCACCTACGGCAAGCTGACCCTGAAGTTCATCTGCACCACCGGCAAGCTGCCCGTGCCCTGGCCCA
CCCTCGTGACCACCCTGACCTACGGCGTGCAGTGCTTCAGCCGCTACCCCGACCACATGAAGCAGCACGA
CTTCTTCAAGTCCGCCATGCCCGAAGGCTACGTCCAGGAGCGCACCATCTTCTTCAAGGACGACGGCAAC
TACAAGACCCGCGCCGAGGTGAAGTTCGAGGGCGACACCCTGGTGAACCGCATCGAGCTGAAGGGCATCG
ACTTCAAGGAGGACGGCAACATCCTGGGGCACAAGCTGGAGTACAACTACAACAGCCACAACGTCTATAT
CATGGCCGACAAGCAGAAGAACGGCATCAAGGTGAACTTCAAGATCCGCCACAACATCGAGGACGGCAGC
GTGCAGCTCGCCGACCACTACCAGCAGAACACCCCCATCGGCGACGGCCCCGTGCTGCTGCCCGACAACC
ACTACCTGAGCACCCAGTCCGCCCTGAGCAAAGACCCCAACGAGAAGCGCGATCACATGGTCCTGCTGGA
GTTCGTGACCGCCGCCGGGATCACTCTCGGCATGGACGAGCTGTACAAGTCCGGACTCAGATCTCGAGCT
CAAGCTTCGAATTCTGCAGTCGACGGTACCGCGGGCCCGGGATCCACCGGATCTAGATAACTGATCATAA
TCAGCCATACCACATTTGTAGAGGTTTTACTTGCTTTAAAAAACCTCCCACACCTCCCCCTGAACCTGAA
ACATAAAATGAATGCAATTGTTGTTGTTAACTTGTTTATTGCAGCTTATAATGGTTACAAATAAAGCAAT
AGCATCACAAATTTCACAAATAAAGCATTTTTTTCACTGCATTCTAGTTGTGGTTTGTCCAAACTCATCA
ATGTATCTTAACGCGTAAATTGTAAGCGTTGCGGCCGC
