>Addgene plasmid #99255 | pGLACTE-HT51-10 | addgene partial sequence | sequence record 192199 | Addgene Partial NGS Result
CCCCCTGGCAGCGGCGCCTCCGTCACCGCCGCCGCCCGCGCTCGCCGTCGGCCCGCCGCCCGCTCAGAGG
CGGCCCTCCACCGGAAGTGAAACCGAAACGGAGCTGAGCGGCGCGCCGGAATTGCTCCAGGCGATCTGAC
GGTTCACTAAACGAGCTCTGCTTTTATAGGCGCCCACCGTACACGCCTAAAGCTTATACGTTCTCTATCA
CTGATAGGGAGTAAACTGGATATACGTTCTCTATCACTGATAGGGAGTAAACTGTAGATACGTTCTCTAT
CACTGATAGGGAGTAAACTGGTCATACGTTCTCTATCACTGATAGGGAGTAAACTCCTTATACGTTCTCT
ATCACTGATAGGGAGTAAAGTCTGCATACGTTCTCTATCACTGATAGGGAGTAAACTCTTCATACGTTCT
CTATCACTGATAGGGAGTAAACTCGAGGAATTCTTGAAGACGAAAGCCTCAGGCGCCCCCTGGTGGCCAC
CGGTGCCCCCTGGCGGCCACCGGCGCCCCCTGGTGGCCACGGAAACGAAGTGCGTCATACTTGGGCATAG
GCGCAAAAACTTACGGCTATCGTGAGAGCTGGCTCTCTGTATCCTACGCGCATTAGCAACCCCAAAATGA
AATGGGTGAGGTGGAGTACGCGCCCGGGGAGCCCAAGGGCACGCCCTGGCACCCGCACCGCGGCTTCGAG
AATAACTTGAAATTACATATCAGCAAATCGCAAGCGTCCCACCGAACACAGCCGAGACCAAGAGATGAGA
CTATAGAGGCCGATATAAAAGGTCCTGACCGCGGCCGCTCCAAGTACCTCCCGTACCTTAATATTACTTA
CTTATCATGGTAGCTTGGGCTGGCGTAATAGCGAAGAGGCCCGCACCGATCGCCCTTCCCAACAGTTGCG
CAGCCTGAATGGCGAATGGCAAATTGTAAGCGTTAATATTTTGTTAAAATTCGCGTTAAATTTTTGTTAA
ATCAGCTCATTTTTTAACCAATAGGCCGAAATCGGCAAAATCCCTTATAAATCAAAAGAATAGACCGAGA
TAGGGT
[37 nt withheld, positions 1057-1093]
AAAGAACGTGGACTCCAACGTCAAAGG
[49 nt withheld, positions 1121-1169]
T
[91 nt withheld, positions 1171-1261]
G
[124 nt withheld, positions 1263-1386]
CAGGTGGCACTTTTCGGGGAAATGTGCGCGGAACCCCTATTTGTTTATTTTTCTAAATACATTCAAATAT
GTATCCGCTCATGAGACAATAACCCTGATAAATGCTTCAATAATATTGAAAAAGGAAGAGTATGAGTATT
CAACATTTCCGTGTCGCCCTTATTCCCTTTTTTGCGGCATTTTGCCTTCCTGTTTTTGCTCACCCAGAAA
CGCTGGTGAAAGTAAAAGATGCTGAAGATCAGTTGGGTGCACGAGTGGGTTACATCGAACTGGATCTCAA
CAGCGGTAAGATCCTTGAGAGTTTTCGCCCCGAAGAACGTTTTCCAATGATGAGCACTTTTAAAGTTCTG
CTATGTGGCGCGGTATTATCCCGTATTGACGCCGGGCAAGAGCAACTCGGTCGCCGCATACACTATTCTC
AGAATGACTTGGTTGAGTACTCACCAGTCACAGAAAAGCATCTTACGGATGGCATGACAGTAAGAGAATT
ATGCAGTGCTGCCATAACCATGAGTGATAACACTGCGGCCAACTTACTTCTGACAACGATCGGAGGACCG
AAGGAGCTAACCGCTTTTTTGCACAACATGGGGGATCATGTAACTCGCCTTGATCGTTGGGAACCGGAGC
TGAATGAAGCCATACCAAACGACGAGCGTGACACCACGATGCCTGTAGCAATGGCAACAACGTTGCGCAA
ACTATTAACTGGCGAACTACTTACTCTAGCTTCCCGGCAACAATTAATAGACTGGATGGAGGCGGATAAA
GTTGCAGGACCACTTCTGCGCTCGGCCCTTCCGGCTGGCTGGTTTATTGCTGATAAATCTGGAGCCGGTG
AGCGTGGGTCTCGCGGTATCATTGCAGCACTGGGGCCAGATGGTAAGCCCTCCCGTATCGTAGTTATCTA
CACGACGGGGAGTCAGGCAACTATGGATGAACGAAATAGACAGATCGCTGAGATAGGTGCCTCACTGATT
AAGCATTGGTAACTGTCAGACCAAGTTTACTCATATATACTTTAGATTGATTTAAAACTTCATTTTTAAT
TTAAAAGGATCTAGGTGAAGATCCTTTTTGATAATCTCATGACCAAAATCCCTTAACGTGAGTTTTCGTT
CCACTGAGCGTCAGACCCCGTAGAAAAGATCAAAGGATCTTCTTGAGATCCTTTTTTTCTGCGCGTAATC
TGCTGCTTGCAAACAAAAAAACCACCGCTACCAGCGGTGGTTTGTTTGCCGGATCAAGAGCTACCAACTC
TTTTTCCGAAGGTAACTGGCTTCAGCAGAGCGCAGATACCAAATACTGTTCTTCTAGTGTAGCCGTAGTT
AGGCCACCACTTCAAGAACTCTGTAGCACCGCCTACATACCTCGCTCTGCTAATCCTGTTACCAGTGGCT
GCTGCCAGTGGCGATAAGTCGTGTCTTACCGGGTTGGACTCAAGACGATAGTTACCGGATAAGGCGCAGC
GGTCGGGCTGAACGGGGGGTTCGTGCACACAGCCCAGCTTGGAGCGAACGACCTACACCGAACTGAGATA
CCTACAGCGTGAGCTATGAGAAAGCGCCACGCTTCCCGAAGGGAGAAAGGCGGACAGGTATCCGGTAAGC
GGCAGGGTCGGAACAGGAGAGCGCACGAGGGAGCTTCCAGGGGGAAACGCCTGGTATCTTTATAGTCCTG
TCGGGTTTCGCCACCTCTGACTTGAGCGTCGATTTTTGTGATGCTCGTCAGGGGGGCGGAGCCTATGGAA
AAACGCCAGCAACGCGGCCTTTTTACGGTTCCTGGCCTTTTGCTGGCCTTTTGCTCACATGTTCTTTCCT
GCGTTATCCCCTGATTCTGTGGATAACCGTATTACCGCCTTTGAGTGAGCTGATACCGCTCGCCGCAGCC
GAACGACCGAGCGCAGCGAGTCAGTGAGCGAGGAAGCGGAAGAGCGCTGCCGGCACCTGTCCTACGAGTT
GCATGATAAAGAAGACAGTCATAAGTGCGGCGACGATAGTCATGCCCCGCGCCCACCGGAAGGAGCTGAC
TGGGTTGAAGGCTCTCAAGGGCATCGGTCGATGCGGCCGCAACGCTTACAATTTACGCGTTAAGATACAT
TGATGAGTTTGGACAAACCACAACTAGAATGCAGTGAAAAAAATGCTTTATTTGTGAAATTTGTGATGCT
ATTGCTTTATTTGTAACCATTATAAGCTGCAATAAACAAGTTAACAACAACAATTGCATTCATTTTATGT
TTCAGGTTCAGGGGGAGGTGTGGGAGGTTTTTTAAAGCAAGTAAAACCTCTACAAATGTGGTATGGCTGA
TTATGATCAGTTATCTAGATCCGGTGGATCCCGGGCCCGCGGTACCGTCGACTGCAGAATTCGAAGCTTG
AGCTCGAGATCTGAGTCCGGACTTGTACAGCTCGTCCATGCCGAGAGTGATCCCGGCGGCGGTCACGAAC
TCCAGCAGGACCATGTGATCGCGCTTCTCGTTGGGGTCTTTGCTCAGGGCGGACTGGGTGCTCAGGTAGT
GGTTGTCGGGCAGCAGCACGGGGCCGTCGCCGATGGGGGTGTTCTGCTGGTAGTGGTCGGCGAGCTGCAC
GCTGCCGTCCTCGATGTTGTGGCGGATCTTGAAGTTCACCTTGATGCCGTTCTTCTGCTTGTCGGCCATG
ATATAGACGTTGTGGCTGTTGTAGTTGTACTCCAGCTTGTGCCCCAGGATGTTGCCGTCCTCCTTGAAGT
CGATGCCCTTCAGCTCGATGCGGTTCACCAGGGTGTCGCCCTCGAACTTCACCTCGGCGCGGGTCTTGTA
GTTGCCGTCGTCCTTGAAGAAGATGGTGCGCTCCTGGACGTAGCCTTCGGGCATGGCGGACTTGAAGAAG
TCGTGCTGCTTCATGTGGTCGGGGTAGCGGCTGAAGCACTGCACGCCGTAGGTCAGGGTGGTCACGAGGG
TGGGCCAGGGCACGGGCAGCTTGCCGGTGGTGCAGATGAACTTCAGGGTCAGCTTGCCGTAGGTGGCATC
GCCCTCGCCCTCGCCGGACACGCTGAACTTGTGGCCGTTTACGTCGCCGTCCAGCTCGACCAGGATGGGC
ACCACCCCGGTGAACAGCTCCTCGCCCTTGCTCACCATGGGAACATCCTTTACAAATGCCTTGTAGAAGC
TCCATTGGAGCCCCGCACTTCCACCACCAGCTCCTCCATCTTCTCTTCAGCCCTGCTAGCGCCGGGAGCC
CGCCCCCGAGAGGTGGGCTGCGGGCGCTCGAGGCCCAGCCGCCGCC
